>Addgene plasmid #26232 | pBPnlsLexA::GADflUw | depositor full sequence | sequence record 12336 | Author sequence
TAAGAAACCATTATTATCATGACATTAACCTATAAAAATAGGCGTATCACGAGGCCCTTTCGTCTTCAAG
AATTCGTTTATCACAAGTTTGTACAAAAAAGCTGAACGAGAAACGTAAAATGATATAAATATCAATATAT
TAAATTAGATTTTGCATAAAAAACAGACTACATAATACTGTAAAACACAACATATCCAGTCACTATGGCG
GCCGCATTAGGCACCCCAGGCTTTACACTTTATGCTTCCGGCTCGTATAATGTGTGGATTTTGAGTTAGG
ATCCGTCGAGATTTTCAGGAGCTAAGGAAGCTAAAATGGAGAAAAAAATCACTGGATATACCACCGTTGA
TATATCCCAATGGCATCGTAAAGAACATTTTGAGGCATTTCAGTCAGTTGCTCAATGTACCTATAACCAG
ACCGTTCAGCTGGATATTACGGCCTTTTTAAAGACCGTAAAGAAAAATAAGCACAAGTTTTATCCGGCCT
TTATTCACATTCTTGCCCGCCTGATGAATGCTCATCCGGAATTCCGTATGGCAATGAAAGACGGTGAGCT
GGTGATATGGGATAGTGTTCACCCTTGTTACACCGTTTTCCATGAGCAAACTGAAACGTTTTCATCGCTC
TGGAGTGAATACCACGACGATTTCCGGCAGTTTCTACACATATATTCGCAAGATGTGGCGTGTTACGGTG
AAAACCTGGCCTATTTCCCTAAAGGGTTTATTGAGAATATGTTTTTCGTCTCAGCCAATCCCTGGGTGAG
TTTCACCAGTTTTGATTTAAACGTGGCCAATATGGACAACTTCTTCGCCCCCGTTTTCACCATGGGCAAA
TATTATACGCAAGGCGACAAGGTGCTGATGCCGCTGGCGATTCAGGTTCATCATGCCGTTTGTGATGGCT
TCCATGTCGGCAGAATGCTTAATGAATTACAACAGTACTGCGATGAGTGGCAGGGCGGGGCGTAAACGCG
TGGATCCGGCTTACTAAAAGCCAGATAACAGTATGCGTATTTGCGCGCTGATTTTTGCGGTATAAGAATA
TATACTGATATGTATACCCGAAGTATGTCAAAAAGAGGTATGCTATGAAGCAGCGTATTACAGTGACAGT
TGACAGCGACAGCTATCAGTTGCTCAAGGCATATATGATGTCAATATCTCCGGTCTGGTAAGCACAACCA
TGCAGAATGAAGCCCGTCGTCTGCGTGCCGAACGCTGGAAAGCGGAAAATCAGGAAGGGATGGCTGAGGT
CGCCCGGTTTATTGAAATGAACGGCTCTTTTGCTGACGAGAACAGGGGCTGGTGAAATGCAGTTTAAGGT
TTACACCTATAAAAGAGAGAGCCGTTATCGTCTGTTTGTGGATGTACAGAGTGATATTATTGACACGCCC
GGGCGACGGATGGTGATCCCCCTGGCCAGTGCACGTCTGCTGTCAGATAAAGTCTCCCGTGAACTTTACC
CGGTGGTGCATATCGGGGATGAAAGCTGGCGCATGATGACCACCGATATGGCCAGTGTGCCGGTCTCCGT
TATCGGGGAAGAAGTGGCTGATCTCAGCCACCGCGAAAATGACATCAAAAACGCCATTAACCTGATGTTC
TGGGGAATATAAATGTCAGGCTCCCTTATACACAGCCAGTCTGCAGGTCGACCATAGTGACTGGATATGT
TGTGTTTTACAGTATTATGTAGTCTGTTTTTTATGCAAAATCTAATTTAATATATTGATATTTATATCAT
TTTACGTTTCTCGTTCAGCTTTCTTGTACAAAGTGGTGATAAACGGCCGGCCGAGCTCGCCCGGGGATCG
AGCGCAGCGGTATAAAAGGGCGCGGGGTGGCTGAGAGCATCAGTTGTGAATGAATGTTCGAGCCGAGCAG
ACGTGCCGCTGCCTTCGTTAATATCCTTTGAATAAGCCAACTTTGAATCACAAGACGCATACCAAACGGT
ACCGCTAGCAATCAAAATGCCACCCAAGAAGAAGCGAAAAGTAGAAGATCCAATGAAGGCTCTCACGGCC
CGACAACAGGAAGTTTTTGATTTGATACGGGATCATATATCCCAAACGGGTATGCCTCCGACCCGCGCAG
AGATAGCACAGCGACTGGGCTTTCGATCGCCTAACGCCGCGGAGGAGCACTTGAAGGCACTGGCCCGCAA
GGGTGTCATTGAAATCGTGTCCGGTGCGAGCCGCGGAATCCGGCTGTTGCAGGAGGAGGAAGAGGGCCTG
CCACTGGTGGGACGCGTGGCCGCTGGCGAGCCGCTGCTGGCCCAGCAACACATAGAGGGACACTATCAGG
TGGACCCCTCCTTGTTTAAGCCAAATGCTGATTTCCTGTTGCGGGTGTCGGGAATGTCCATGAAGGACAT
CGGTATTATGGATGGTGACCTCCTCGCCGTCCATAAGACACAGGATGTCAGGAACGGCCAGGTAGTCGTT
GCCAGGATAGACGATGAGGTCACTGTGAAACGTCTCAAGAAGCAAGGCAATAAGGTCGAGCTGCTGCCGG
AGAATAGCGAGTTCAAGCCGATCGTGGTGGATCTGCGACAGCAGTCCTTTACTATCGAGGGCTTGGCCGT
GGGTGTGATCCGCAACGGAGATTGGCTGGGATCCATCGACAGTGCGGCCCACCACGACAACAGCACCATT
CCACTGGACTTCATGCCTCGTGACGCACTGCATGGATTTGACTGGAGCGAGGAGGATGATATGAGCGACG
GACTCCCATTCCTGAAGACCGACCCCAATAACAATGGTTTCTTTGGCGACGGCAGCCTGCTGTGTATCCT
GCGAAGTATTGGTTTTAAGCCGGAAAATTACACGAACAGTAATGTCAATCGTCTTCCCACAATGATCACC
GACCGTTACACGCTGGCCAGTCGCAGTACTACAAGCCGCCTGCTGCAAAGCTATCTTAACAACTTCCACC
CCTACTGCCCCATAGTGCATAGTCCTACTCTCATGATGCTTTACAACAATCAGATTGAGATAGCATCGAA
GGACCAGTGGCAGATCCTCTTCAACTGCATTCTCGCCATCGGCGCTTGGTGTATTGAAGGCGAGAGCACA
GATATCGACGTGTTTTACTATCAAAACGCCAAGTCGCACCTCACCTCGAAGGTCTTCGAAAGTGGAAGCA
TTATCCTCGTGACAGCCCTCCATCTGCTGAGTCGTTATACCCAGTGGCGTCAGAAAACTAATACATCCTA
CAACTTTCATTCGTTCAGCATTCGGATGGCGATTAGCCTGGGACTTAATCGTGACCTCCCAAGTAGCTTC
AGCGATTCGTCGATCCTGGAACAGCGCCGGAGGATTTGGTGGAGTGTGTACAGCTGGGAGATCCAGCTGT
CCCTCTTGTACGGACGCAGCATTCAGCTGAGTCAGAACACGATTTCCTTCCCGTCCAGCGTGGACGACGT
TCAACGGACAACTACGGGCCCGACCATCTACCACGGTATCATTGAGACGGCCCGCTTGCTTCAAGTGTTT
ACGAAGATTTATGAGCTGGATAAGACAGTGACCGCGGAGAAGAGTCCGATCTGCGCCAAGAAATGCCTGA
TGATCTGCAATGAGATAGAGGAGGTGAGCCGCCAGGCACCCAAGTTCCTGCAGATGGACATAAGCACTAC
GGCGCTGACTAATCTCCTCAAAGAACACCCCTGGCTGAGTTTCACCCGCTTCGAGCTGAAGTGGAAACAG
CTGAGTCTGATTATATACGTTTTGCGGGACTTTTTCACAAATTTTACGCAGAAGAAGTCGCAGCTTGAGC
AAGATCAGAACGACCATCAGTCCTACGAGGTAAAGAGGTGCAGCATAATGCTCTCCGACGCAGCCCAGCG
CACCGTGATGTCGGTGTCGTCCTATATGGACAACCATAATGTGACCCCTTATTTCGCCTGGAATTGCTCC
TACTATTTGTTCAACGCCGTGTTGGTCCCAATCAAGACTCTTCTGAGCAACTCCAAATCGAACGCCGAGA
ATAACGAGACAGCACAGCTCTTGCAGCAAATTAACACCGTGTTGATGCTGTTGAAGAAACTCGCTACATT
CAAGATTCAGACTTGCGAAAAGTACATCCAGGTGTTGGAAGAGGTGTGCGCCCCATTCCTTCTTTCGCAA
TGCGCAATTCCCCTCCCGCACATAAGTTACAATAATTCCAACGGCTCCGCTATCAAGAATATCGTCGGCT
CCGCTACAATCGCGCAGTATCCCACGCTGCCTGAGGAAAATGTTAACAACATATCGGTGAAGTATGTAAG
TCCAGGCAGCGTCGGCCCGAGCCCTGTGCCGCTGAAAAGCGGAGCCTCCTTCAGCGATCTGGTCAAGCTG
CTCAGCAACCGCCCACCATCCCGCAACTCCCCTGTCACTATACCCCGATCGACCCCGTCGCATCGTAGCG
TTACCCCATTCCTGGGACAACAGCAGCAACTGCAGAGTCTGGTGCCACTTACGCCCTCGGCATTGTTTGG
CGGAGCCAACTTCAACCAGAGTGGTAACATTGCGGACAGCTCCTTGAGCTTCACGTTTACCAACAGCTCC
AACGGTCCAAACTTGATCACGACTCAGACAAACTCCCAGGCATTGTCCCAGCCCATTGCCAGCTCGAATG
TGCATGATAACTTTATGAATAATGAAATTACTGCCTCCAAGATTGACGACGGCAACAACAGCAAGCCCCT
TTCCCCAGGCTGGACTGACCAGACGGCCTACAATGCTTTCGGTATCACCACTGGCATGTTCAACACCACA
ACGATGGACGACGTATATAACTATCTTTTTGATGATGAGGATACTCCACCGAACCCAAAGAAGGAGTAGG
TTTAAACAAGCTTATCGATACCGTCGACTAAAGCCAAATAGAAAATTATTCAGTTCCTGGCTTAAGTTTT
TAAAAGTGATATTATTTATTTGGTTGTAACCAACCAAAAGAATGTAAATAACTAATACATAATTATGTTA
GTTTTAAGTTAGCAACAAATTGATTTTAGCTATATTAGCTACTTGGTTAATAAATAGAATATATTTATTT
AAAGATAATTGCGTTTTTATTGTCAGGGAGTGAGTTTGCTTAAAAACTCGTTTAGATCCACTAGTTCTAG
AGCGGCCGCTGGCCACGGGTGCGCATGATCGTGCTCCTGTCGTTGAGGACCCGGCTAGGCTGGCGGGGTT
GCCTTACTGGTTAGCAGAATGAATCACCGATACGCGAGCGAACGTGAAGCGACTGCTGCTGCAAAACGTC
TGCGACCTGAGCAACAACATGAATGGTCTTCGGTTTCCGTGTTTCGTAAAGTCTGGAAACGCGGAAGTCA
GCGCCCTGCACCATTATGTTCCGGAGGCGCGCCCTAGTTCCAGTGAAATCCAAGCATTTTCTAAATTAAA
TGTATTCTTATTATTATAGTTGTTATTTTTGATATATATAAACAACACTATTATGCCCACCATTTTTTTG
AGATGCATCTACACAAGGAACAAACACTGGATGTCACTTTCAGTTCAAATTGTAACGCTAATCACTCCGA
ACAGGTCACAAAAAATTACCTTAAAAAGTCATAATATTAAATTAGAATAAATATAGCTGTGAGGGAAATA
TATACAAATATATTGGAGCAAATAAATTGTACATACAAATATTTATTACTAATTTCTATTGAGACGAAAT
GAACCACTCGGAACCATTTGAGCGAACCGAATCGCGCGGAACTAACGACAGTCGCTCCAAGGTCGTCGAA
CAAAAGGTGAATGTGTTGCGGAGAGCGGGTGGGAGACAGCGAAAGAGCAACTACGAAACGTGGTGTGGTG
GAGGTGAATTATGAAGAGGGCGCGCGATTTGAAAAGTATGTATATAAAAAATATATCCCGGTGTTTTATG
TAGCGATAAACGAGTTTTTGATGTAAGGTATGCAGGTGTGTAAGTCTTTTGGTTAGAAGACAAATCCAAA
GTCTACTTGTGGGGATGTTCGAAGGGGAAATACTTGTATTCTATAGGTCATATCTTGTTTTTATTGGCAC
AAATATAATTACATTAGCTTTTTGAGGGGGCAATAAACAGTAAACACGATGGTAATAATGGTAAAAAAAA
AAAACAAGCAGTTATTTCGGATATATGTCGGCTACTCCTTGCGTCGGGCCCGAAGTCTTAGAGCCAGATA
TGCGAGCACCCGGAAGCTCACGATGAGAATGGCCAGACCCACGTAGTCCAGCGGCAGATCGGCGGCGGAG
AAGTTAAGCGTCTCCAGGATGACCTTGCCCGAACTGGGGCACGTGGTGTTCGACGATGTGCAGCTAATTT
CGCCCGGCTCCACGTCCGCCCATTGGTTAATCAGCAGACCCTCGTTGGCGTAACGGAACCATGAGAGGTA
CGACAACCATTTGAGGTATACTGGCACCGAGCCCGAGTTCAAGAAGAAGCCGCCAAAGAGCAGGAATGGT
ATGATAACCGGCGGACCCACAGACAGCGCCATCGAGGTCGAGGAGCTGGCGCAGGATATTAGATATCCGA
AGGACGTTGACACATTGGCCACCAGAGTGACCAGCGCCAGGCAGTTGAAGAAGTGCAGCACTCCGGCCCG
CAGTCCGATCATCGGATAGGCAATCGCCGTGAAGACCAGTGGCACTGTGAGAAAAAGCGGCAATTCGGCA
ATCGTTTTGCCCAGAAAGTATGTGTCACAGCGATAAAGTCGACTTCGGGCCTCCCTCATAAAAACTGGCA
GCTCTGAGGTGAACACCTAAATCGAATCGATTCATTAGAAAGTTAGTAAATTATTGAAATGCAAATGTAT
TCTAAACATGACTTACATTTATCGTGGCAAAGACGTTTTGAAAGGTCATGTTGGTCAGGAAGAGGAAGAT
GGCTCCGTTGATATTCATCACACCCACTTGCGTGAGTTGTTGGCCCAAAAAGATGAGGCCAATCAAGATG
GCAACCATCTGCAAATTAAAATGTTACTCGCATCTCATTAATATTCGCGAGTTAAATGAAATTTATTTAT
CTTCTGCAAAACTATAAACTATACATCTCATTGAAAAAAACTAAGAAGGGTGTGGAATCAGGCAATTCTA
TCTAAAATCTAGCGAATTTGTTTCCAAGAATTGTAAGCGTTATATCATTTGTTTCCACTGGAACCACTCA
CCGTTGTCTGAATAAGTCGCACTTTTACGAGGAGTGGTTCCTTGAGCACCGACAGCCAGGATCGCCACAG
GACCGCCCGGAACTGCATGAACCAGGTGGCCTTGTAGGTGTACCCATTCTCCGGCTGCTCCAGTGGCTTC
TCCAGATTTTTGGTGGCCAACAACTGCTCCATATCCCGGGCTACTTTGCTAATGGCAAAATTGTCGCATA
TCTTGGCGATCCGATCACGGGACTCGATCTCCCGTCCGGGCACAACGGCCAACACCTGTACGTAAAAGTC
CGCCGGATTGTAGTTGGTAGGACACTGGGCACCCACGCTGGATAGGAGTTGAGATGTTATGTAATACTAG
ATACCCTTAATAAACACATCGAACTCACTAGGAAAAGAAGTCGACGGCTTCGCTGGGAGTGCCCAAGAAA
GCTACCCTGCCCTCGGCCATCAGAAGGATCTTGTCAAAGAGCTCAAACAGCTCGGAAGACGGCTGATGAA
TGGTCAGGATGACGGTCTTGCCCTTCTGCGACAGCTTCTTCAGCACCTGGACGACGCTGTGGGCGGTAAA
GGAGTCCAGTCCGGAGGTGGGCTCATCGCAGATCAGAAGCGGCGGATCGGTTAGAGCCTCGGAGGCGAAT
GCCAGACGCTTCCTTTCTCCGCCGGACAGACCTTTCACCCTGCCGGGCACACCGATGATCGTGTGCTGAC
ATTTGCTGAGCGAAAGCTCCTGGATCACCTGATCCACGCGGGCCACTCGCTGCCGATAGGTCAGATGTCG
TGGCATCCGCACCATGGCTTGGAAAATCAGGTGTTCCCTGGCCGTTAGGGAGCCGATAAAGAGGTCATCC
TGCTGGACATAGGCGCACCTGGCCTGCATCTCCTTGGCGTCCACAGGTTGGCCATTGAGCAGTCGCATCC
CGGATGGCGATACTTGGATGCCCTGCGGCGATCGAAAGGCAAGGGCATTCAGCAGGGTCGTCTTTCCGGC
ACCGGAACTGCCCATCACGGCCAAAAGTTCGCCCGGATAGGCCACGCCGCAAACTGAGTTTCAAATTGGT
AATTGGACCCTTTATTAAGATTTCACACAGATCAGCCGACTGCGAATAGAAACTCACCGTTCTTGAGCAA
ATGTTTCCTGGGCGCCGGTATGTGTCGCTCGTTGCAGAATAGTCCGCGTGTCCGGTTGACCAGCTGCCGC
CATCCGGAGCCCGGCTGATTGACCGCCCCAAAGATGTCCATATTGTGCCAGGCATAGGTGAGGTTCTCGG
CTAGTTGGCCGCTCCCTGAACCGGAGTCCTCCGGCGGACTGGGTGGCCGGAGCGTGCCGTAGTTTTTGGC
CTGCCCGAAGCCCTGGTTAATGCAGCTCTGCGAAGCCGCTCCGCTGTCACCCTGCAATGATAGGGGATCT
CAAATATCAACTACTAGCGTTATGCTCATCTAACCCCGAACAAAAAGTACCCCGAAGTATCCTACGAAGT
AGGTTTATACTTTTATTTATTTTTTGTGCATCTAGGATCAGCTTAAAATATCTGGTTGTTATATTTTTTG
TAAAAAAGAATATAGTCGAAAATGAATGCCTTTAGATGTCTTGATCATGATATGATCTCAAAAATTGTCT
TATATAGCGAGAACAGCTACCAGAATAATCTGTTTCGTGTCACTATTTGTTTGTGCAATTGCGGTTTGGG
ATTTTTGTGGGTCGCAGTTCTCACGCCGCATACAATTTGATGTTGCAATCGCAGTTCCTATAGATCAAGT
GAACTTAAGATGTATGCACATGTACTACTCACATTGTTCAGATGCTCGGCAGATGGGTGTTTGCTGCCTC
CGCGAATTAATAGCTCCTGATCCTCTTGGCCCATTGCCGGGATTTTTCACACTTTCCCCTGCTTACCCAC
CCAAAACCAATCACCACCCCAATCACTCAAAAAACAAACAAAAATAAGAAGCGAGAGGAGTTTTGGCACA
GCACTTTGTGTTTAATTGATGGCGTAAACCGCTTGGAGCTTCGTCACGAAACCGCTGACAAAATGCAACT
GAAGGCGGACATTGACGCTACGTAACGCTACAAACGGTGGCGAAAGAGATAGCGGACGCAGCGGCGAAAG
AGACGGCGATATTTCTGTGGACAGAGAAGGAGGCAAACAGCGCTGACTTTGAGTGGAATGTCATTTTGAG
TGAGAGGTAATCGAAAGAACCTGGTACATCAAATACCCTTGGATCGAAGTAAATTTAAAACTGATCAGAT
AAGTTCAATGATATCCAGTGCAGTAAAAAAAAAAAATGTTTTTTTTATCTACTTTCCGCAAAAATGGGTT
TTATTAACTTACATACATACTAGGCGCGCCCATATGTTCGGCTTGTCGACATGCCCGCCGTGACCGTCGA
GAACCCGCTGACGCTGCCCCGCGTATCCGCACCCGCCGACGCCGTCGCACGTCCCGTGCTCACCGTGACC
ACCGCGCCCAGCGGTTTCGAGGGCGAGGGCTTCCCGGTGCGCCGCGCGTTCGCCGGGATCAACTACCGCC
ACCTCGACCCGTTCATCATGATGGACCAGATGGGTGAGGTGGAGTACGCGCCCGGGGAGCCCAAGGGCAC
GCCCTGGCACCCGCACCGCGGCTTCGAGACCGTGACCTACATCGTCGACGGTAACATGTGAGCAAAAGGC
CAGCAAAAGGCCAGGAACCGTAAAAAGGCCGCGTTGCTGGCGTTTTTCCATAGGCTCCGCCCCCCTGACG
AGCATCACAAAAATCGACGCTCAAGTCAGAGGTGGCGAAACCCGACAGGACTATAAAGATACCAGGCGTT
TCCCCCTGGAAGCTCCCTCGTGCGCTCTCCTGTTCCGACCCTGCCGCTTACCGGATACCTGTCCGCCTTT
CTCCCTTCGGGAAGCGTGGCGCTTTCTCATAGCTCACGCTGTAGGTATCTCAGTTCGGTGTAGGTCGTTC
GCTCCAAGCTGGGCTGTGTGCACGAACCCCCCGTTCAGCCCGACCGCTGCGCCTTATCCGGTAACTATCG
TCTTGAGTCCAACCCGGTAAGACACGACTTATCGCCACTGGCAGCAGCCACTGGTAACAGGATTAGCAGA
GCGAGGTATGTAGGCGGTGCTACAGAGTTCTTGAAGTGGTGGCCTAACTACGGCTACACTAGAAGAACAG
TATTTGGTATCTGCGCTCTGCTGAAGCCAGTTACCTTCGGAAAAAGAGTTGGTAGCTCTTGATCCGGCAA
ACAAACCACCGCTGGTAGCGGTGGTTTTTTTGTTTGCAAGCAGCAGATTACGCGCAGAAAAAAAGGATCT
CAAGAAGATCCTTTGATCTTTTCTACGGGGTCTGACGCTCAGTGGAACGAAAACTCACGTTAAGGGATTT
TGGTCATGAGATTATCAAAAAGGATCTTCACCTAGATCCTTTTAAATTAAAAATGAAGTTTTAAATCAAT
CTAAAGTATATATGAGTAAACTTGGTCTGACAGTTACCAATGCTTAATCAGTGAGGCACCTATCTCAGCG
ATCTGTCTATTTCGTTCATCCATAGTTGCCTGACTCCCCGTCGTGTAGATAACTACGATACGGGAGGGCT
TACCATCTGGCCCCAGTGCTGCAATGATACCGCGAGACCCACGCTCACCGGCTCCAGATTTATCAGCAAT
AAACCAGCCAGCCGGAAGGGCCGAGCGCAGAAGTGGTCCTGCAACTTTATCCGCCTCCATCCAGTCTATT
AATTGTTGCCGGGAAGCTAGAGTAAGTAGTTCGCCAGTTAATAGTTTGCGCAACGTTGTTGCCATTGCTA
CAGGCATCGTGGTGTCACGCTCGTCGTTTGGTATGGCTTCATTCAGCTCCGGTTCCCAACGATCAAGGCG
AGTTACATGATCCCCCATGTTGTGCAAAAAAGCGGTTAGCTCCTTCGGTCCTCCGATCGTTGTCAGAAGT
AAGTTGGCCGCAGTGTTATCACTCATGGTTATGGCAGCACTGCATAATTCTCTTACTGTCATGCCATCCG
TAAGATGCTTTTCTGTGACTGGTGAGTACTCAACCAAGTCATTCTGAGAATAGTGTATGCGGCGACCGAG
TTGCTCTTGCCCGGCGTCAATACGGGATAATACCGCGCCACATAGCAGAACTTTAAAAGTGCTCATCATT
GGAAAACGTTCTTCGGGGCGAAAACTCTCAAGGATCTTACCGCTGTTGAGATCCAGTTCGATGTAACCCA
CTCGTGCACCCAACTGATCTTCAGCATCTTTTACTTTCACCAGCGTTTCTGGGTGAGCAAAAACAGGAAG
GCAAAATGCCGCAAAAAAGGGAATAAGGGCGACACGGAAATGTTGAATACTCATACTCTTCCTTTTTCAA
TATTATTGAAGCATTTATCAGGGTTATTGTCTCATGAGCGGATACATATTTGAATGTATTTAGAAAAATA
AACAAATAGGGGTTCCGCGCACATTTCCCCGAAAAGTGCCACCTGACGTC
Features (pLannotate 1.2.2; 17 found; start..end, strand, type, name):
     83..207     +  protein_bind   attR1: mutant version of attR; recombination site for the Gateway® LR reaction LR Clonase™
    232..262     +  promoter       lac UV5 promoter: E. coli lac promoter with an "up" mutation
    286..315     +  promoter       cat promoter (fragment): promoter of the E. coli cat gene encoding chloramphenicol acetyltransferase
    316..975     +  CDS            CmR: chloramphenicol acetyltransferase; cat; confers resistance to chloramphenicol
   1154..1312    +  CDS            ccdA (fragment): CCDA_ECO57 - Also known as H, letA. Experimental evidence at protein level: Swiss-Prot protein existence level 1. Antitoxin component of a type II toxin-antitoxin (TA) system which inhibits the post-segregational killing (PSK) of plasmid-free cells, also referred to as a plasmid addiction system. Binds to and blocks the activity of CcdB; will also remove bound CcdB protein from the CcdB-GyrA complex by forming a CcdA-CcdB complex, a process termed rejuvenation. Functions as a transcriptional corepressor for the ccdAB operon, repression also requires CcdB (By similarity). From Escherichia coli
   1317..1619    +  CDS            ccdB: CCDB_ECOLI - Also known as G, letB, letD. Experimental evidence at protein level: Swiss-Prot protein existence level 1. Toxic component of a type II toxin-antitoxin (TA) system, functioning in plasmid maintainence. Responsible for the post- segregational killing (PSK) of plasmid-free cells, also referred to as a plasmid addiction system. Half-life of over 2 hours. Cell killing by CcdB is accompanied by filamentation, defects in chromosome and plasmid segregation, defects in cell division, formation of anucleate cells, decreased DNA synthesis and plasmid loss. Interferes with the activity of DN
   1663..1787    -  protein_bind   attR2: mutant version of attR; recombination site for the Gateway® LR reaction LR Clonase™
   2013..2618    +  CDS            lexA: LEXA_ECOLI - Also known as exrA, spr, tsl, umuA. Experimental evidence at protein level: Swiss-Prot protein existence level 1. Represses a number of genes involved in the response to DNA damage (SOS response), including recA and lexA. Binds to the 16 bp palindromic sequence 5'-CTGTATATATATACAG-3'. In the presence of single- stranded DNA, RecA interacts with LexA causing an autocatalytic cleavage which disrupts the DNA-binding part of LexA, leading to derepression of the SOS regulon and eventually DNA repair. Implicated in hydroxy radical-mediated cell death induced by hydroxyurea treatment (Pu
   2622..4826    +  CDS            GAL4 (fragment): GAL4_YEAST - Experimental evidence at protein level: Swiss-Prot protein existence level 1. This protein is a positive regulator for the gene expression of the galactose-induced genes such as GAL1, GAL2, GAL7, GAL10, and MEL1 which code for the enzymes used to convert galactose to glucose. It recognizes a 17 base pair sequence in (5'-CGGRNNRCYNYNCNCCG-3') the upstream activating sequence (UAS-G) of these genes. From Saccharomyces cerevisiae (strain ATCC 204508 / S288c) (Baker's yeast).
   4837..4858    +  misc_feature   MCS (fragment): pBluescript multiple cloning site
   5095..5119    -  misc_feature   MCS (fragment): pBluescript multiple cloning site
   5194..5349    -  CDS            YPB1_ECOLX (fragment): Protein predicted: Swiss-Prot protein existence level 4. From Escherichia coli.
   6122..8994    -  CDS            mini-white: Drosophila white gene eye color pigment; white; This is a modified version of the white gene lacking part of the first intron.
   9689..9758    -  protein_bind   attB: attB site for the φC31 integrase (Groth et al., 2000) phage φC31 integrase
   9845..10433   -  rep_origin     ori: high-copy-number ColE1/pMB1/pBR322/pUC origin of replication
  10604..11464   -  CDS            AmpR: β-lactamase; bla; confers resistance to ampicillin, carbenicillin, and related antibiotics
  11465..11569   -  promoter       AmpR promoter: bla
