[The description below was written by a language model from this plasmid's Addgene catalogue record and pLannotate feature annotations shown in this document.]
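Description:
pBPnlsLexA::GADflUw is a Drosophila (insect expression) transformation vector built on the pBPGUw backbone, designed as a Gateway destination plasmid for making enhancer-driven LexA driver lines. It replicates in E. coli from a high-copy ColE1/pUC-type origin and carries an ampicillin resistance gene on the backbone. A second marker, chloramphenicol resistance, lies within the Gateway cassette, which is flanked by attR1 and attR2 and also contains the ccdB toxin gene (with a ccdA fragment). Because ccdB is present, the unrecombined plasmid has to be maintained in a ccdB-tolerant strain. An LR recombination replaces the cassette with a fragment of interest, typically a candidate enhancer, and removes both chloramphenicol resistance and ccdB.

Downstream of the Gateway cassette sits the 2.85 kb insert, nlsLexA::GADfl, cloned between KpnI and HindIII. It encodes the bacterial LexA protein fused to a large portion of yeast GAL4; the name indicates a nuclear localisation signal and a GAL4 activation-domain-containing region, although the NLS is not annotated separately in the feature table. No promoter is annotated upstream of the fusion. The name of the 5′ sequencing primer suggests a Drosophila synthetic core promoter lies there, which would make expression dependent on the inserted enhancer, but the record does not state this outright.

For fly transgenesis, the vector provides a φC31 attB site for site-specific integration into genomic attP landing sites and a mini-white eye-colour marker for identifying transformants. The resulting chimeric transactivator would drive reporters or effectors placed under LexA operator control, giving a binary expression system that can run alongside GAL4/UAS.
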