Addgene plasmid #26232: pBPnlsLexA::GADflUw
Depositing lab: Gerald Rubin. Depositing organization: HHMI, Janelia Research Campus. Publication: Refinement of tools for targeted gene expression in Drosophila. Pfeiffer BD, Ngo TT, Hibbard KL, Murphy C, Jenett A, Truman JW, Rubin GM. Genetics. 2010 Oct;186(2):735-55. doi: 10.1534/genetics.110.119917. Epub 2010 Aug 9. PubMed 20697123.
Backbone
  Vector backbone: pBPGUw
  Backbone size w/o insert (bp): 8747
  Vector type: Insect Expression
Growth in bacteria
  Bacterial resistance: Chloramphenicol and Ampicillin, 25 & 100 μg/mL
  Growth temperature: 37°C
  Growth strain: ccdB Survival
  Growth instructions: ccdB Survival 2T1 strain (Invitrogen), or equivalent, must be used to propagate plasmids carrying the ccdB gene.
  Copy number: High Copy
Gene/Insert
  Gene/Insert name: nlsLexA::GADfl
  Species: S. cerevisiae (budding yeast)
  Insert size (bp): 2853
  Cloning method: Restriction Enzyme; 5′ cloning site KpnI (not destroyed); 3′ cloning site HindIII (not destroyed)
  Sequencing primers: 5′ DSCP F: GAGCTCGCCCGGGGATC; 3′ LexA R: CACCTGATAGTGTCCCTCTA
Terms and licenses: Academic/Nonprofit Terms; Industry Terms: Not Available to Industry
How to cite: pBPnlsLexA::GADflUw was a gift from Gerald Rubin (Addgene plasmid # 26232 ; http://n2t.net/addgene:26232 ; RRID:Addgene_26232)
