>Addgene plasmid #26232 | pBPnlsLexA::GADflUw | addgene partial sequence | sequence record 45449 | pBluescriptSK
TATCTTTAAATAAATATATTCTATTTATTAACCAAGTAGCTAATATAGCTAAAATCAATTTGTTGCTAAC
TTAAAACTAACATAATTATGTATTAGTTATTTACATTCTTTTGGTTGGTTACAACCAAATAAATAATATC
ACTTTTAAAAACTTAAGCCAGGAACTGAATAATTTTCTATTTGGCTTTAGTCGACGGTATCGATAAGCTT
GTTTAAACCTACTCCTTCTTTGGGTTCGGTGGAGTATCCTCATCATCAAAAAGATAGTTATATACGTCGT
CCATCGTTGTGGTGTTGAACATGCCAGTGGTGATACCGAAAGCATTGTAGGCCGTCTGGTCAGTCCAGCC
TGGGGAAAGGGGCTTGCTGTTGTTGCCGTCGTCAATCTTGGAGGCAGTAATTTCATTATTCATAAAGTTA
TCATGCACATTCGAGCTGGCAATGGGCTGGGACAATGCCTGGGAGTTTGTCTGAGTCGTGATCAAGTTTG
GACCGTTGGAGCTGTTGGTAAACGTGAAGCTCAAGGAGCTGTCCGCAATGTTACCACTCTGGTTGAAGTT
GGCTCCGCCAAACAATGCCGAGGGCGTAAGTGGCACCAGACTCTGCAGTTGCTGCTGTTGTCCCAGGAAT
GGGGTAACGCTACGATGCGACGGGGTCGATCGGGGTATAGTGACAGGGGAGTTGCGGGATGGTGGGCGGT
TGCTGAGCAGCTTGACCAGATCGCTGAAGGAGGCTCCGCTTTTCAGCGGCACAGGGCTCGGGCCGACGCT
GCCTGGACTTACATACTTCACCGATATGTTGTTAACATTTTCCTC
